>Addgene plasmid #104219 | pHH0103 ITCH WW domain #4 | addgene full sequence | sequence record 204288 | Addgene NGS Result
TTGACAATTAATCATCGGCTCGTATAATGTGTGGAATTGTGAGCGGATAACAATTTCACACAGGAAACAG
CCAGTCCGTTTAGGTGTTTTCACGAGCACTTCACCAACAAGGACCATAGATTATGAAAATCGAAGAACAC
CATCACCATCACCATTCCAGCGGTAAGCTTATGTCCCCTATACTAGGTTATTGGAAAATTAAGGGCCTTG
TGCAACCCACTCGACTTCTTTTGGAATATCTTGAAGAAAAATATGAAGAGCATTTGTATGAGCGCGATGA
AGGTGATAAATGGCGAAACAAAAAGTTTGAATTGGGTTTGGAGTTTCCCAATCTTCCTTATTATATTGAT
GGTGATGTTAAATTAACACAGTCTATGGCCATCATACGTTATATAGCTGACAAGCACAACATGTTGGGTG
GTTGTCCAAAAGAGCGTGCAGAGATTTCAATGCTTGAAGGAGCGGTTTTGGATATTAGATACGGTGTTTC
GAGAATTGCATATAGTAAAGACTTTGAAACTCTCAAAGTTGATTTTCTTAGCAAGCTACCTGAAATGCTG
AAAATGTTCGAAGATCGTTTATGTCATAAAACATATTTAAATGGTGATCATGTAACCCATCCTGACTTCA
TGTTGTATGACGCTCTTGATGTTGTTTTATACATGGACCCAATGTGCCTGGATGCGTTCCCAAAATTAGT
TTGTTTTAAAAAACGTATTGAAGCTATCCCACAAATTGATAAGTACTTGAAATCCAGCAAGTATATAGCA
TGGCCTTTGCAGGGCTGGCAAGCCACGTTTGGTGGTGGCGACCATCCTCCAAAATCGGATCTGGAAGTTC
TGTTCCAGGGGCCCCTGTCCAGCGGTCTGGTTCCGCGTGGTTCCGGTACCGCGGCCCAGCCGGCCGAAAA
TCTGTACTTCCAAGGTCGTCGTGCCTCTGTGGAGCTCAATGAAAAACCGCTGCCGGAAGGTTGGGAAATG
CGCTTTACCGTTGATGGTATCCCGTACTTTGTTGATCATAATCGTCGCACCACCACCTATATTGATCCGC
GTACGGGCAAAAGCTAGGCGGCCGCATA
[142 nt withheld, positions 1079-1220]
C
[98 nt withheld, positions 1222-1319]
AGTTTGTACTGGTGACGAAACTCAGTGTCTAGCTAGAGTGGC
[149 nt withheld, positions 1362-1510]
T
[41 nt withheld, positions 1512-1552]
T
[62 nt withheld, positions 1554-1615]
A
[35 nt withheld, positions 1617-1651]
CCTCCCTCAATCGGTTGAATGTCGCCCTTTTGTCTTTGGCGCTGGTAAACCATATGAA
[86 nt withheld, positions 1710-1795]
T
[54 nt withheld, positions 1797-1850]
CTAGCGCCGCCCTATACCTTGTCTGCCTCCCCGCGTTGCGTCGCGGTGCATGGAGCCGGGCCACCTCGAC
CTGAATGGAAGCCGGCGGCACCTCGCTAACGGATTCACCACTCCAAGAATTGGAGCCAATCAATTCTTGC
GGAGAACTGTGAATGCGCAAACCAACCCTTGGCAGAACATATCCATCGCGTCCGCCATCTCCAGCAGCCG
CACGCGGCGCATCTCGGGCAGCGTTGGGTCCTGGCCACGGGTGCGCATGATCGTGCTCCTGTCGTTGAGG
ACCCGGCTAGGCTGGCGGGGTTGCCTTACTGGTTAGCAGAATGAATCACCGATACGCGAGCGAACGTGAA
GCGACTGCTGCTGCAAAACGTCTGCGACCTGAGCAACAACATGAATGGTCTTCGGTTTCCGTGTTTCGTA
AAGTCTGGAAACGCGGAAGTCAGCGCCCTGCACCATTATGTTCCGGATCTGCATCGCAGGATGCTGCTGG
CTACCCTGTGGAACACCTACATCTGTATTAACGAAGCGCTGGCATTGACCCTGAGTGATTTTTCTCTGGT
CCCGCCGCATCCATACCGCCAGTTGTTTACCCTCACAACGTTCCAGTAACCGGGCATGTTCATCATCAGT
AACCCGTATCGTGAGCATCCTCTCTCGTTTCATCGGTATCATTACCCCCATGAACAGAAATCCCCCTTAC
ACGGAGGCATCAGTGACCAAACAGGAAAAAACCGCCCTTAACATGGCCCGCTTTATCAGAAGCCAGACAT
TAACGCTTCTGGAGAAACTCAACGAGCTGGACGCGGATGAACAGGCAGACATCTGTGAATCGCTTCACGA
CCACGCTGATGAGCTTTACCGCAGGATCCGCGAAATTGTAAGCGTTAATATTTTGTTAAAATTCGCGTTA
AATTTTTGTTAAATCAGCTCATTTTTTAACCAATAGGCCGAAATCGGCAAAATCCCTTATAAATCAAAAG
AATAGACCGAGATAGGGT
[37 nt withheld, positions 2849-2885]
AAAGAACGTGGACTCCAACGTCAAAGG
[49 nt withheld, positions 2913-2961]
T
[91 nt withheld, positions 2963-3053]
G
[124 nt withheld, positions 3055-3178]
CGCGGATCCTGCCTCGCGCGTTTCGGTGATGACGGTGAAAACCTCTGACACATGCAGCTCCCGGAGACGG
TCACAGCTTGTCTGTAAGCGGATGCCGGGAGCAGACAAGCCCGTCAGGGCGCGTCAGCGGGTGTTGGCGG
GTGTCGGGGCGCAGCCATGACCCAGTCACGTAGCGATAGCGGAGTGTATACTGGCTTAACTATGCGGCAT
CAGAGCAGATTGTACTGAGAGTGCACCATATGCGGTGTGAAATACCGCACAGATGCGTAAGGAGAAAATA
CCGCATCAGGCGCTCTTCCGCTTCCTCGCTCACTGACTCGCTGCGCTCGGTCGTTCGGCTGCGGCGAGCG
GTATCAGCTCACTCAAAGGCGGTAATACGGTTATCCACAGAATCAGGGGATAACGCAGGAAAGAACATGT
GAGCAAAAGGCCAGCAAAAGGCCAGGAACCGTAAAAAGGCCGCGTTGCTGGCGTTTTTCCATAGGCTCCG
CCCCCCTGACGAGCATCACAAAAATCGACGCTCAAGTCAGAGGTGGCGAAACCCGACAGGACTATAAAGA
TACCAGGGTTTCCCCCTGGAAGCTCCCTCGTGCGCTCTCCTGTTCCGACCCTGCCGCTTACCGGATACCT
GTCCGCCTTTCTCCCTTCGGGAAGCGTGGCGCTTTCTCATAGCTCACGCTGTAGGTATCTCAGTTCGGTG
TAGGTCGTTCGCTCCAAGCTGGGCTGTGTGCACGAACCCCCCGTTCAGCCCGACCGCTGCGCCTTATCCG
GTAACTATCGTCTTGAGTCCAACCCGGTAAGACACGACTTATCGCCACTGGCAGCAGCCACTGGTAACAG
GATTAGCAGAGCGAGGTATGTAGGCGGTGCTACAGAGTTCTTGAAGTGGTGGCCTAACTACGGCTACACT
AGAAGGACAGTATTTGGTATCTGCGCTCTGCTGAAGCCAGTTACCTTCGGAAAAAGAGTTGGTAGCTCTT
GATCCGGCAAACAAACCACCGCTGGTAGCGGTGGTTTTTTTGTTTGCAAGCAGCAGATTACGCGCAGAAA
AAAAGGATCTCAAGAAGATCCTTTGATCTTTTCTACGGGGTCTGACGCTCAGTGGAACGAAAACTCACGT
TAAGGGATTTTGGTCATGAGATTATCAAAAAGGATCTTCACCTAGATCCTTTTAAATTAAAAATGAAGTT
TTAAATCAATCTAAAGTATATATGAGTAAACTTGGTCTGACAGTTACCAATGCTTAATCAGTGAGGCACC
TATCTCAGCGATCTGTCTATTTCGTTCATCCATAGTTGCCTGACTCCCCGTCGTGTAGATAACTACGATA
CGGGAGGGCTTACCATCTGGCCCCAGTGCTGCAATGATACCGCGAGACCCACGCTCACCGGCTCCAGATT
TATCAGCAATAAACCAGCCAGCCGGAAGGGCCGAGCGCAGAAGTGGTCCTGCAACTTTATCCGCCTCCAT
CCAGTCTATTAATTGTTGCCGGGAAGCTAGAGTAAGTAGTTCGCCAGTTAATAGTTTGCGCAACGTTGTT
GCCATTGCTGCAGGCATCGTGGTGTCACGCTCGTCGTTTGGTATGGCTTCATTCAGCTCCGGTTCCCAAC
GATCAAGGCGAGTTACATGATCCCCCATGTTGTGCAAAAAAGCGGTTAGCTCCTTCGGTCCTCCGATCGT
TGTCAGAAGTAAGTTGGCCGCAGTGTTATCACTCATGGTTATGGCAGCACTGCATAATTCTCTTACTGTC
ATGCCATCCGTAAGATGCTTTTCTGTGACTGGTGAGTACTCAACCAAGTCATTCTGAGAATAGTGTATGC
GGCGACCGAGTTGCTCTTGCCCGGCGTCAACACGGGATAATACCGCGCCACATAGCAGAACTTTAAAAGT
GCTCATCATTGGAAAACGTTCTTCGGGGCGAAAACTCTCAAGGATCTTACCGCTGTTGAGATCCAGTTCG
ATGTAACCCACTCGTGCACCCAACTGATCTTCAGCATCTTTTACTTTCACCAGCGTTTCTGGGTGAGCAA
AAACAGGAAGGCAAAATGCCGCAAAAAAGGGAATAAGGGCGACACGGAAATGTTGAATACTCATACTCTT
CCTTTTTCAATATTATTGAAGCATTTATCAGGGTTATTGTCTCATGAGCGGATACATATTTGAATGTATT
TAGAAAAATAAACAAATAGGGGTTCCGCGCACATTTCCCCGAAAAGTGCCACCTGACGTCTAAGAAACCA
TTATTATCATGACATTAACCTATAAAAATAGGCGTATCACGAGGCCCTTTCGTCTTCAAGAATTCCCGAC
ACCATCGAATGGTGCAAAACCTTTCGCGGTATGGCATGATAGCGCCCGGAAGAGAGTCAATTCAGGGTGG
TGAATGTGAAACCAGTAACGTTATACGATGTCGCAGAGTATGCCGGTGTCTCTTATCAGACCGTTTCCCG
CGTGGTGAACCAGGCCAGCCACGTTTCTGCGAAAACGCGGGAAAAAGTGGAAGCGGCGATGGCGGAGCTG
AATTACATTCCCAACCGCGTGGCACAACAACTGGCGGGCAAACAGTCGTTGCTGATTGGCGTTGCCACCT
CCAGTCTGGCCCTGCACGCGCCGTCGCAAATTGTCGCGGCGATTAAATCTCGCGCCGATCAACTGGGTGC
CAGCGTGGTGGTGTCGATGGTAGAACGAAGCGGCGTCGAAGCCTGTAAAGCGGCGGTGCACAATCTTCTC
GCGCAACGCGTCAGTGGGCTGATCATTAACTATCCGCTGGATGACCAGGATGCCATTGCTGTGGAAGCTG
CCTGCACTAATGTTCCGGCGTTATTTCTTGATGTCTCTGACCAGACACCCATCAACAGTATTATTTTCTC
CCATGAAGACGGTACGCGACTGGGCGTGGAGCATCTGGTCGCATTGGGTCACCAGCAAATCGCGCTGTTA
GCGGGCCCATTAAGTTCTGTCTCGGCGCGTCTGCGTCTGGCTGGCTGGCATAAATATCTCACTCGCAATC
AAATTCAGCCGATAGCGGAACGGGAAGGCGACTGGAGTGCCATGTCCGGTTTTCAACAAACCATGCAAAT
GCTGAATGAGGGCATCGTTCCCACTGCGATGCTGGTTGCCAACGATCAGATGGCGCTGGGCGCAATGCGC
GCCATTACCGAGTCCGGGCTGCGCGTTGGTGCGGATATCTCGGTAGTGGGATACGACGATACCGAAGACA
GCTCATGTTATATCCCGCCGTTAACCACCATCAAACAGGATTTTCGCCTGCTGGGGCAAACCAGCGTGGA
CCGCTTGCTGCAACTCTCTCAGGGCCAGGCGGTGAAGGGCAATCAGCTGTTGCCCGTCTCACTGGTGAAA
AGAAAAACCACCCTGGCGCCCAATACGCAAACCGCCTCTCCCCGCGCGTTGGCCGATTCATTAATGCAGC
TGGCACGACAGGTTTCCCGACTGGAAAGCGGGCAGTGAGCGCAACGCAATTAATGTAAGTTAGCTCACTC
ATTAGGCACAATTCTCATGTTTGACAGCTTATCATCGACTGCACGGTGCACCAATGCTTCTGGCGTCAGG
CAGCCATCGGAAGCTGTGGTATGGCTGTGCAGGTCGTAAATCACTGCATAATTCGTGTCGCTCAAGGCGC
ACTCCCGTTCTGGATAATGTTTTTTGCGCCGACATCATAACGGTTCTGGCAAATATTCTGAAATGAGCTG
Features (pLannotate 1.2.2; 21 found; start..end, strand, type, name):
      1..29      +  promoter       tac promoter: strong E. coli promoter; hybrid between the trp and lac UV5 promoters
     37..53      +  protein_bind   lac operator: The lac repressor binds to the lac operator to inhibit transcription in E. coli. This inhibition can be relieved by adding lactose or isopropyl-β-D-thiogalactopyranoside (IPTG). lac repressor encoded by lacI
    138..155     +  CDS            6xHis: 6xHis affinity tag
    171..824     +  CDS            GST26_SCHJA: Experimental evidence at protein level: Swiss-Prot protein existence level 1. GST isoenzymes appear to play a central role in the parasite detoxification system. Other functions are also suspected including a role in increasing the solubility of haematin in the parasite gut. From Schistosoma japonicum (Blood fluke).
    957..1052    +  CDS            yap-1 (fragment): YAP1_CAEEL - Experimental evidence at protein level: Swiss-Prot protein existence level 1. Plays a role in thermal stress response and in aging. From Caenorhabditis elegans.
   1083..1130    +  terminator     fd terminator (sequence withheld): central terminator from bacteriophage fd (Otsuka and Kunisawa, 1982)
   1135..1347    +  CDS            M13 gene III (fragment) (sequence partly withheld): pIII; III; minor coat protein
   1362..1832    +  CDS            M13 gene III (fragment) (sequence partly withheld): pIII; III; minor coat protein
   1854..1924    +  CDS            TcR (fragment): tetracycline efflux protein; tet; confers resistance to tetracycline
   2166..2546    -  CDS            YPB1_ECOLX: Protein predicted: Swiss-Prot protein existence level 4. From Escherichia coli.
   2563..2714    +  CDS            rop (fragment): Rop protein, which maintains plasmids at low copy number; rop
   2750..3178    -  rep_origin     f1 ori (sequence partly withheld): f1 bacteriophage origin of replication; arrow indicates direction of (+) strand synthesis
   3187..3226    +  CDS            rop (fragment): Rop protein, which maintains plasmids at low copy number; rop
   3328..3468    +  misc_feature   bom: basis of mobility region from pBR322
   3654..4241    -  rep_origin     ori: high-copy-number ColE1/pMB1/pBR322/pUC origin of replication
   4412..5272    -  CDS            AmpR: β-lactamase; bla; confers resistance to ampicillin, carbenicillin, and related antibiotics
   5273..5377    -  promoter       AmpR promoter: bla
   5486..5563    +  promoter       lacIq promoter: lacI (mutant); In the lacIq allele, a single base change in the promoter boosts expression of the lacI gene about 10-fold.
   5564..6646    +  CDS            lacI: lac repressor; lacI; The lac repressor binds to the lac operator to inhibit transcription in E. coli. This inhibition can be relieved by adding lactose or isopropyl-β-D-thiogalactopyranoside (IPTG).
   6659..6680    +  protein_bind   CAP binding site: CAP binding activates transcription in the presence of cAMP. E. coli catabolite activator protein
   6699..6716    +  promoter       tet promoter (fragment): E. coli promoter for tetracycline efflux protein gene
