[The description below was written by a language model from this plasmid's Addgene catalogue record and pLannotate feature annotations shown in this document.]
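Description:
pHH0103 ITCH WW domain #4 is a bacterial expression plasmid (about 6.9 kb by full-plasmid sequencing) for producing the fourth WW domain of the human E3 ubiquitin ligase ITCH as a GST fusion in E. coli. It is propagated through a ColE1/pMB1-type origin and selected with ampicillin via the β-lactamase gene. The record lists copy number as unknown. An f1 origin is also present, interrupting the rop gene so that only fragments remain, along with the pBR322 bom region.

Expression is driven by the tac promoter followed by a lac operator. The plasmid carries its own lacI gene under the lacIq promoter, so transcription is repressed until induced with IPTG. The open reading frame begins with a 6xHis tag (annotated in the sequence though not listed in the catalogue fields), followed by Schistosoma japonicum GST. The depositor notes a linker containing a TEV protease-type recognition motif. The 183 bp codon-optimised insert was cloned between SfiI and NotI sites. The annotation software labels the insert region as a fragment of C. elegans yap-1, which most likely reflects similarity among WW domains rather than the true origin of the sequence. An fd terminator follows the insert.

Downstream lie fragments of M13 gene III and of the tetracycline resistance gene, which suggest that the backbone derives from a phagemid display vector; they sit after the terminator and are not expected to form part of the fusion protein. The dual His/GST tags allow affinity purification, which would suit binding or specificity studies of this peptide-recognition module, although the record states only bacterial expression as the purpose.
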