>Addgene plasmid #104219 | pHH0103 ITCH WW domain #4 | depositor partial sequence | sequence record 197371 | WW domain with linker
GGCCCAGCCGGCCGAAAATCTGTACTTCCAAGGTCGTCGTGCCTCTGTGGAGCTCAATGAAAAACCGCTG
CCGGAAGGTTGGGAAATGCGCTTTACCGTTGATGGTATCCCGTACTTTGTTGATCATAATCGTCGCACCA
CCACCTATATTGATCCGCGTACGGGCAAAAGCTAGGCGGCCGC
