Addgene plasmid #104219: pHH0103 ITCH WW domain #4
Purpose: Bacterial expression of WW domain #4 from ITCH
Depositing lab: Sachdev Sidhu & Marius Sudol. Depositing organization: National University of Singapore.
Backbone
  Vector backbone: pHH0103
  Vector type: Bacterial Expression
Growth in bacteria
  Bacterial resistance: Ampicillin, 100 μg/mL
  Growth temperature: 37°C
  Growth strain: DH5alpha
  Copy number: Unknown
Gene/Insert
  Gene/Insert name: ITCH WW domain #4
  Species: H. sapiens (human)
  Insert size (bp): 183
  Mutation: codon optimized for expression in bacteria
  Entrez Gene: ITCH (a.k.a. ADMFD, AIF4, AIP4, NAPP1)
  Promoter: tac
  Tag / fusion protein: GST (N terminal on backbone)
  Cloning method: Restriction Enzyme; 5′ cloning site SfiI (unknown if destroyed); 3′ cloning site NotI (unknown if destroyed)
  Sequencing primers: 5′ pGEX-5'
Terms and licenses: Academic/Nonprofit Terms; Industry Terms: Not Available to Industry
Depositor comments: Amino acid sequence: Linker - ENLYFQGRRASV(gagctc) and WW domain - NEKPLPEGWEMRFTVDGIPYFVDHNRRTTTYIDPRTGKS
How to cite: pHH0103 ITCH WW domain #4 was a gift from Sachdev Sidhu & Marius Sudol (Addgene plasmid # 104219 ; http://n2t.net/addgene:104219 ; RRID:Addgene_104219)
